>Addgene plasmid #84274 | pJEP225-Lenti-CMV-Flag-GluN2A-WPRE-pA | addgene full sequence | sequence record 357060 | Addgene NGS Result
AATGTAGTCTTATGCAATACTCTTGTAGTCTTGCAACATGGTAACGATGAGTTAGCAACATGCCTTACAA
GGAGAGAAAAAGCACCGTGCATGCCGATTGGTGGAAGTAAGGTGGTACGATCGTGCCTTATTAGGAAGGC
AACAGACGGGTCTGACATGGATTGGACGAACCACTGAATTGCCGCATTGCAGAGATATTGTATTTAAGTG
CCTAGCTCGATACATAAACGGGTCTCTCTGGTTAGACCAGATCTGAGCCTGGGAGCTCTCTGGCTAACTA
GGGAACCCACTGCTTAAGCCTCAATAAAGCTTGCCTTGAGTGCTTCAAGTAGTGTGTGCCCGTCTGTTGT
GTGACTCTGGTAACTAGAGATCCCTCAGACCCTTTTAGTCAGTGTGGAAAATCTCTAGCAGTGGCGCCCG
AACAGGGACTTGAAAGCGAAAGGGAAACCAGAGGAGCTCTCTCGACGCAGGACTCGGCTTGCTGAAGCGC
GCACGGCAAGAGGCGAGGGGCGGCGACTGGTGAGTACGCCAAAAATTTTGACTAGCGGAGGCTAGAAGGA
GAGAGATGGGTGCGAGAGCGTCAGTATTAAGCGGGGGAGAATTAGATCGCGATGGGAAAAAATTCGGTTA
AGGCCAGGGGGAAAGAAAAAATATAAATTAAAACATATAGTATGGGCAAGCAGGGAGCTAGAACGATTCG
CAGTTAATCCTGGCCTGTTAGAAACATCAGAAGGCTGTAGACAAATACTGGGACAGCTACAACCATCCCT
TCAGACAGGATCAGAAGAACTTAGATCATTATATAATACAGTAGCAACCCTCTATTGTGTGCATCAAAGG
ATAGAGATAAAAGACACCAAGGAAGCTTTAGACAAGATAGAGGAAGAGCAAAACAAAAGTAAGACCACCG
CACAGCAAGCGGCCGCTGATCTTCAGACCTGGAGGAGGAGATATGAGGGACAATTGGAGAAGTGAATTAT
ATAAATATAAAGTAGTAAAAATTGAACCATTAGGAGTAGCACCCACCAAGGCAAAGAGAAGAGTGGTGCA
GAGAGAAAAAAGAGCAGTGGGAATAGGAGCTTTGTTCCTTGGGTTCTTGGGAGCAGCAGGAAGCACTATG
GGCGCAGCGTCAATGACGCTGACGGTACAGGCCAGACAATTATTGTCTGGTATAGTGCAGCAGCAGAACA
ATTTGCTGAGGGCTATTGAGGCGCAACAGCATCTGTTGCAACTCACAGTCTGGGGCATCAAGCAGCTCCA
GGCAAGAATCCTGGCTGTGGAAAGATACCTAAAGGATCAACAGCTCCTGGGGATTTGGGGTTGCTCTGGA
AAACTCATTTGCACCACTGCTGTGCCTTGGAATGCTAGTTGGAGTAATAAATCTCTGGAACAGATTTGGA
ATCACACGACCTGGATGGAGTGGGACAGAGAAATTAACAATTACACAAGCTTAATACACTCCTTAATTGA
AGAATCGCAAAACCAGCAAGAAAAGAATGAACAAGAATTATTGGAATTAGATAAATGGGCAAGTTTGTGG
AATTGGTTTAACATAACAAATTGGCTGTGGTATATAAAATTATTCATAATGATAGTAGGAGGCTTGGTAG
GTTTAAGAATAGTTTTTGCTGTACTTTCTATAGTGAATAGAGTTAGGCAGGGATATTCACCATTATCGTT
TCAGACCCACCTCCCAACCCCGAGGGGACCCGACAGGCCCGAAGGAATAGAAGAAGAAGGTGGAGAGAGA
GACAGAGACAGATCCATTCGATTAGTGAACGGATCTCGACGGTATCGGTTAACTTTTAAAAGAAAAGGGG
GGATTGGGGGGTACAGTGCAGGGGAAAGAATAGTAGACATAATAGCAACAGACATACAAACTAAAGAATT
ACAAAAACAAATTACAAAAATTCAAAATTTTATCGATACGCGTGGAGTTCCGCGTTACATAACTTACGGT
AAATGGCCCGCCTGGCTGACCGCCCAACGACCCCCGCCCATTGACGTCAATAATGACGTATGTTCCCATA
GTAACGCCAATAGGGACTTTCCATTGACGTCAATGGGTGGAGTATTTACGGTAAACTGCCCACTTGGCAG
TACATCAAGTGTATCATATGCCAAGTACGCCCCCTATTGACGTCAATGACAGTAAATGGCCCGCCTGGCA
TTATGCCCAGTACATGACCTTATGGGACTTTCCTACTTGGCAGTACATCTACGTATTAGTCATCGCTATT
ACCATGGTGATGCGGTTTTGGCAGTACATCAATGGGCGTGGATAGCGGTTTGACTCACGGGGATTTCCAA
GTCTCCACCCCATTGACGTCAATGGGAGTTTGTTTTGGCACCAAAATCAACGGGACTTTCCAAAATGTCG
TAACAACTCCGCCCCATTGACGCAAATGGGCGGTAGGCGTGTACGGTGGGAGGTCTATATAAGCAGAGCT
CGTTTAGTGAACCGTCAGATCGCCTGGAGACGCCATCCACGCTGTTTTGACCTCCATAGAAGACACCGGA
ATTCGCCGCCACCATGGGCAGATTGGGCTACTGGACCTTGCTGGTATTGCCGGCCCTTCTGGTCTGGCGC
GATCCGGCGCAGAACGCGGCGGCGGAGAAGGGTCCTCCAGCGCTGAACATTGCGGTGCTGCTGGGTCACA
GCCACGACGTGACAGAACGCGAACTTCGAAATCTGGACTACAAGGACGACGATGACAAGTGGGGCCCAGA
GCAGGCAACCGGCTTGCCCCTGGATGTGAACGTGGTGGCGTTATTGATGAACCGCACTGACCCTAAGAGC
CTCATCACGCATGTGTGCGACCTCATGTCCGGGGCGCGCATCCACGGCTTGGTGTTTGGAGATGACACGG
ACCAGGAGGCTGTGGCCCAGATGCTGGATTTTATCTCCTCACAGACTTTTATCCCCATCTTGGGCATTCA
TGGGGGTGCATCTATGATCATGGCTGACAAGGATCCGACATCCACGTTCTTCCAGTTTGGAGCCTCCATC
CAGCAGCAAGCCACAGTTATGCTGAAGATCATGCAGGACTACGACTGGCACGTCTTCTCCCTGGTCACCA
CCATCTTCCCTGGCTACCGAGACTTCATCAGCTTTATCAAGACAACAGTGGACAACAGCTTTGTGGGCTG
GGATATGCAGAACGTGATCACACTGGACACCTCCTTCGAGGACGCCAAGACGCAGGTCCAGCTGAAGAAG
ATCCATTCTTCTGTCATCCTGCTCTACTGCTCCAAAGACGAGGCTGTCCTCATCCTGAGCGAGGCTCGCT
CCCTCGGCCTCACTGGCTATGATTTCTTCTGGATTGTCCCCAGTTTGGTGTCTGGGAACACAGAGCTCAT
CCCCAAAGAGTTTCCATCAGGTCTCATTTCAGTCTCTTATGACGACTGGGACTACAGCCTGGAGGCAAGA
GTGAGAGACGGTCTTGGGATCTTAACCACTGCCGCATCCTCCATGTTGGAGAAGTTCTCCTACATTCCTG
AGGCCAAGGCCAGCTGCTATGGGCAGGCAGAGAAGCCAGAGACCCCGCTACACACCCTGCACCAATTCAT
GGTCAATGTGACTTGGGATGGCAAGGACTTGTCCTTCACTGAGGAAGGTTACCAGGTGCACCCCAGGCTT
GTGGTGATCGTGCTGAACAAGGACCGGGAGTGGGAAAAGGTGGGCAAGTGGGAGAACCAGACGCTGAGCC
TGAGGCACGCTGTGTGGCCAAGGTACAAGTCCTTTTCTGACTGCGAGCCAGATGACAACCACCTCAGCAT
TGTCACCTTGGAGGAAGCCCCCTTCGTCATCGTAGAGGACATAGACCCCCTGACTGAGACCTGTGTGAGG
AACACGGTGCCCTGTCGGAAGTTCGTCAAGATCAACAATTCAACCAACGAAGGGATGAATGTGAAGAAAT
GCTGCAAGGGGTTCTGCATCGACATCCTCAAGAAGCTGTCCAGAACTGTGAAGTTCACCTATGACCTCTA
CCTGGTGACCAATGGGAAGCATGGGAAAAAGGTTAACAATGTGTGGAATGGAATGATAGGTGAAGTGGTC
TATCAACGAGCAGTCATGGCTGTGGGCTCACTCACCATCAATGAGGAGCGTTCGGAAGTGGTGGACTTCT
CGGTGCCCTTCGTGGAGACAGGAATCAGCGTCATGGTCTCCAGGAGTAATGGCACTGTCTCCCCTTCTGC
TTTCCTCGAACCCTTCAGTGCCTCCGTCTGGGTGATGATGTTTGTGATGCTGCTCATCGTCTCAGCCATT
GCTGTCTTCGTTTTTGAATACTTCAGTCCTGTTGGATACAACAGAAACTTAGCCAAAGGGAAAGCTCCCC
ACGGGCCTTCTTTTACTATTGGAAAAGCTATATGGCTCCTCTGGGGCCTGGTCTTCAACAATTCTGTGCC
TGTCCAGAATCCTAAAGGCACAACCAGCAAGATCATGGTGTCAGTGTGGGCCTTCTTTGCTGTCATCTTC
CTGGCCAGTTACACAGCCAACCTGGCTGCCTTCATGATCCAGGAGGAGTTTGTGGACCAAGTGACTGGCC
TCAGTGACAAGAAGTTCCAGAGACCTCATGACTATTCTCCACCTTTCCGATTTGGGACGGTACCCAATGG
AAGTACAGAGAGGAATATTCGTAACAACTACCCCTATATGCACCAGTACATGACCAGATTCAACCAGAGG
GGAGTGGAGGATGCCTTGGTCAGCTTGAAAACCGGGAAGTTGGACGCTTTCATCTATGACGCAGCCGTCT
TGAACTACAAGGCCGGGAGGGATGAAGGCTGTAAACTGGTGACCATTGGGAGCGGGTACATCTTTGCTAC
CACAGGCTATGGAATTGCGCTGCAGAAGGGCTCACCCTGGAAGAGGCAGATTGACCTCGCTCTGCTCCAG
TTTGTTGGTGATGGTGAGATGGAGGAGCTGGAGACACTGTGGCTTACGGGCATCTGCCACAACGAGAAGA
ATGAGGTGATGAGTAGCCAGCTGGACATCGATAACATGGCGGGCGTGTTCTACATGCTGGCTGCAGCCAT
GGCCCTCAGCCTCATCACCTTCATCTGGGAGCACCTCTTCTACTGGAAGCTGCGCTTCTGCTTCACAGGC
GTGTGCTCTGACCGGCCCGGGCTGCTCTTCTCCATCAGCAGGGGCATCTATAGTTGCATCCATGGGGTAC
ACATTGAAGAAAAGAAGAAATCTCCAGATTTCAATCTGACTGGATCACAGAGCAACATGCTAAAGCTTCT
TCGGTCAGCTAAAAACATCTCCAATATGTCCAACATGAACTCCTCAAGAATGGACTCACCCAAAAGAGCT
ACTGACTTCATTCAAAGAGGGTCACTTATTGTGGACATGGTTTCAGACAAGGGAAATTTGATATATTCAG
ACAACAGATCCTTTCAAGGGAAGGACAGTATATTTGGAGACAACATGAATGAACTCCAAACATTTGTGGC
CAACAGGCACAAGGATAATCTCAGTAACTATGTGTTTCAAGGACAGCATCCTCTCACTCTCAATGAGTCC
AACCCTAACACAGTAGAGGTGGCTGTCAGCACTGAATCCAAAGGGAACTCCCGACCCCGGCAGCTTTGGA
AGAAATCCATGGAGTCTCTACGCCAGGATTCTCTAAACCAGAACCCAGTCTCCCAGAGGGATGAGAAGAC
TGCAGAGAATCGGACCCACTCGCTAAAGAGTCCTAGGTATCTTCCAGAAGAGGTAGCCCACTCTGACATT
TCAGAAACCTCAAGCCGGGCCACATGCCACAGGGAGCCAGATAACAATAAGAACCACAAGACCAAGGATA
ACTTCAAACGGTCAATGGCCTCTAAGTATCCCAAGGACTGTAGCGATGTTGACCGCACCTACATGAAAAC
CAAAGCAAGTTCTCCCAGGGATAAGATCTATACCATTGATGGTGAGAAGGAGCCCAGCTTCCACTTAGAT
CCTCCTCAGTTTGTTGAGAATATAACCCTGCCTGAGAATGTGGGCTTCCCAGATACCTACCAAGATCACA
ATGAGAACTTCCGCAAGGGGGACTCCACACTGCCCATGAACAGGAACCCATTACATAATGAAGACGGGCT
TCCCAACAATGACCAATATAAACTCTATGCCAAGCACTTTACCTTGAAAGACAAGGGTTCCCCACACAGT
GAGGGCAGTGATCGATACCGGCAGAACTCCACACATTGCAGAAGCTGCCTTTCGAATCTGCCCACCTACT
CAGGCCACTTTACCATGAGGTCTCCTTTCAAGTGTGATGCCTGTCTGCGGATGGGGAATCTCTATGACAT
TGATGAAGACCAGATGCTTCAGGAGACAGGTAACCCAGCTACTCGGGAGGAGGTCTACCAGCAGGACTGG
TCACAGAACAACGCCCTCCAGTTCCAGAAGAACAAGCTAAGGATTAACCGACAGCACTCCTATGATAACA
TTCTGGACAAACCCAGAGAGATAGACCTTAGCAGGCCCTCCCGGAGCATAAGCCTCAAGGACAGGGAACG
GCTACTGGAGGGCAACTTGTATGGGAGCCTGTTCAGTGTCCCCTCAAGCAAACTCTTGGGGAACAAAAGC
TCCCTTTTCCCCCAAGGTCTGGAGGACAGCAAGAGGAGCAAGTCTCTCTTGCCAGACCACGCCTCTGATA
ATCCTTTCCTCCACACGTATGGGGATGACCAACGCTTAGTTATCGGGAGATGTCCCTCGGACCCTTACAA
ACACTCATTGCCATCACAGGCGGTAAATGACAGCTATCTTCGGTCATCCTTGAGGTCAACAGCATCATAT
TGCTCCAGGGACAGTCGGGGCCACAGTGATGTGTATATTTCAGAGCATGTTATGCCTTATGCTGCAAATA
AGAATACCATGTACTCTACCCCCAGGGTTTTAAATTCCTGCAGCAATAGACGAGTGTACAAGAAAATGCC
TAGTATCGAATCTGATGTTTAACTCGAGAAGCTTGAATTCAGATCTGGATCCGGTACCCGCGTACCGGTT
AGTAATGATCGACAATCAACCTCTGGATTACAAAATTTGTGAAAGATTGACTGGTATTCTTAACTATGTT
GCTCCTTTTACGCTATGTGGATACGCTGCTTTAATGCCTTTGTATCATGCTATTGCTTCCCGTATGGCTT
TCATTTTCTCCTCCTTGTATAAATCCTGGTTGCTGTCTCTTTATGAGGAGTTGTGGCCCGTTGTCAGGCA
ACGTGGCGTGGTGTGCACTGTGTTTGCTGACGCAACCCCCACTGGTTGGGGCATTGCCACCACCTGTCAG
CTCCTTTCCGGGACTTTCGCTTTCCCCCTCCCTATTGCCACGGCGGAACTCATCGCCGCCTGCCTTGCCC
GCTGCTGGACAGGGGCTCGGCTGTTGGGCACTGACAATTCCGTGGTGTTGTCGGGGAAGCTGACGTCCTT
TCCATGGCTGCTCGCCTGTGTTGCCACCTGGATTCTGCGCGGGACGTCCTTCTGCTACGTCCCTTCGGCC
CTCAATCCAGCGGACCTTCCTTCCCGCGGCCTGCTGCCGGCTCTGCGGCCTCTTCCGCGTCTTCGCCTTC
GCCCTCAGACGAGTCGGATCTCCCTTTGGGCCGCCTCCCCGCCTGGCGATGGTACCTTTAAGACCAATGA
CTTACAAGGCAGCTGTAGATCTTAGCCACTTTTTAAAAGAAAAGGGGGGACTGGAAGGGCTAATTCACTC
CCAACGAAGACAAGATCTGCTTTTTGCTTGTACTGGGTCTCTCTGGTTAGACCAGATCTGAGCCTGGGAG
CTCTCTGGCTAACTAGGGAACCCACTGCTTAAGCCTCAATAAAGCTTGCCTTGAGTGCTTCAAGTAGTGT
GTGCCCGTCTGTTGTGTGACTCTGGTAACTAGAGATCCCTCAGACCCTTTTAGTCAGTGTGGAAAATCTC
TAGCAGTAGTAGTTCATGTCATCTTATTATTCAGTATTTATAACTTGCAAAGAAATGAATATCAGAGAGT
GAGAGGAACTTGTTTATTGCAGCTTATAATGGTTACAAATAAAGCAATAGCATCACAAATTTCACAAATA
AAGCATTTTTTTCACTGCATTCTAGTTGTGGTTTGTCCAAACTCATCAATGTATCTTATCATGTCTGGCT
CTAGCTATCCCGCCCCTAACTCCGCCCATCCCGCCCCTAACTCCGCCCAGTTCCGCCCATTCTCCGCCCC
ATGGCTGACTAATTTTTTTTATTTATGCAGAGGCCGAGGCCGCCTCGGCCTCTGAGCTATTCCAGAAGTA
GTGAGGAGGCTTTTTTGGAGGCCTAGGGACGTACCCAATTCGCCCTATAGTGAGTCGTATTACGCGCGCT
CACTGGCCGTCGTTTTACAACGTCGTGACTGGGAAAACCCTGGCGTTACCCAACTTAATCGCCTTGCAGC
ACATCCCCCTTTCGCCAGCTGGCGTAATAGCGAAGAGGCCCGCACCGATCGCCCTTCCCAACAGTTGCGC
AGCCTGAATGGCGAATGGG
[124 nt withheld, positions 8490-8613]
C
[91 nt withheld, positions 8615-8705]
A
[49 nt withheld, positions 8707-8755]
CCTTTGACGTTGGAGTCCACGTTCTTT
[37 nt withheld, positions 8783-8819]
ACCCTATCTCGGTCTATTCTTTTGATTTATAAGGGATTTTGCCGATTTCGGCCTATTGGTTAAAAAATGA
GCTGATTTAACAAAAATTTAACGCGAATTTTAACAAAATATTAACGCTTACAATTTAGGTGGCACTTTTC
GGGGAAATGTGCGCGGAACCCCTATTTGTTTATTTTTCTAAATACATTCAAATATGTATCCGCTCATGAG
ACAATAACCCTGATAAATGCTTCAATAATATTGAAAAAGGAAGAGTATGAGTATTCAACATTTCCGTGTC
GCCCTTATTCCCTTTTTTGCGGCATTTTGCCTTCCTGTTTTTGCTCACCCAGAAACGCTGGTGAAAGTAA
AAGATGCTGAAGATCAGTTGGGTGCACGAGTGGGTTACATCGAACTGGATCTCAACAGCGGTAAGATCCT
TGAGAGTTTTCGCCCCGAAGAACGTTTTCCAATGATGAGCACTTTTAAAGTTCTGCTATGTGGCGCGGTA
TTATCCCGTATTGACGCCGGGCAAGAGCAACTCGGTCGCCGCATACACTATTCTCAGAATGACTTGGTTG
AGTACTCACCAGTCACAGAAAAGCATCTTACGGATGGCATGACAGTAAGAGAATTATGCAGTGCTGCCAT
AACCATGAGTGATAACACTGCGGCCAACTTACTTCTGACAACGATCGGAGGACCGAAGGAGCTAACCGCT
TTTTTGCACAACATGGGGGATCATGTAACTCGCCTTGATCGTTGGGAACCGGAGCTGAATGAAGCCATAC
CAAACGACGAGCGTGACACCACGATGCCTGTAGCAATGGCAACAACGTTGCGCAAACTATTAACTGGCGA
ACTACTTACTCTAGCTTCCCGGCAACAATTAATAGACTGGATGGAGGCGGATAAAGTTGCAGGACCACTT
CTGCGCTCGGCCCTTCCGGCTGGCTGGTTTATTGCTGATAAATCTGGAGCCGGTGAGCGTGGGTCTCGCG
GTATCATTGCAGCACTGGGGCCAGATGGTAAGCCCTCCCGTATCGTAGTTATCTACACGACGGGGAGTCA
GGCAACTATGGATGAACGAAATAGACAGATCGCTGAGATAGGTGCCTCACTGATTAAGCATTGGTAACTG
TCAGACCAAGTTTACTCATATATACTTTAGATTGATTTAAAACTTCATTTTTAATTTAAAAGGATCTAGG
TGAAGATCCTTTTTGATAATCTCATGACCAAAATCCCTTAACGTGAGTTTTCGTTCCACTGAGCGTCAGA
CCCCGTAGAAAAGATCAAAGGATCTTCTTGAGATCCTTTTTTTCTGCGCGTAATCTGCTGCTTGCAAACA
AAAAAACCACCGCTACCAGCGGTGGTTTGTTTGCCGGATCAAGAGCTACCAACTCTTTTTCCGAAGGTAA
CTGGCTTCAGCAGAGCGCAGATACCAAATACTGTTCTTCTAGTGTAGCCGTAGTTAGGCCACCACTTCAA
GAACTCTGTAGCACCGCCTACATACCTCGCTCTGCTAATCCTGTTACCAGTGGCTGCTGCCAGTGGCGAT
AAGTCGTGTCTTACCGGGTTGGACTCAAGACGATAGTTACCGGATAAGGCGCAGCGGTCGGGCTGAACGG
GGGGTTCGTGCACACAGCCCAGCTTGGAGCGAACGACCTACACCGAACTGAGATACCTACAGCGTGAGCT
ATGAGAAAGCGCCACGCTTCCCGAAGGGAGAAAGGCGGACAGGTATCCGGTAAGCGGCAGGGTCGGAACA
GGAGAGCGCACGAGGGAGCTTCCAGGGGGAAACGCCTGGTATCTTTATAGTCCTGTCGGGTTTCGCCACC
TCTGACTTGAGCGTCGATTTTTGTGATGCTCGTCAGGGGGGCGGAGCCTATGGAAAAACGCCAGCAACGC
GGCCTTTTTACGGTTCCTGGCCTTTTGCTGGCCTTTTGCTCACATGTTCTTTCCTGCGTTATCCCCTGAT
TCTGTGGATAACCGTATTACCGCCTTTGAGTGAGCTGATACCGCTCGCCGCAGCCGAACGACCGAGCGCA
GCGAGTCAGTGAGCGAGGAAGCGGAAGAGCGCCCAATACGCAAACCGCCTCTCCCCGCGCGTTGGCCGAT
TCATTAATGCAGCTGGCACGACAGGTTTCCCGACTGGAAAGCGGGCAGTGAGCGCAACGCAATTAATGTG
AGTTAGCTCACTCATTAGGCACCCCAGGCTTTACACTTTATGCTTCCGGCTCGTATGTTGTGTGGAATTG
TGAGCGGATAACAATTTCACACAGGAAACAGCTATGACCATGATTACGCCAAGCGCGCAATTAACCCTCA
CTAAAGGGAACAAAAGCTGGAGCTGCAAGCTT
Features (pLannotate 1.2.2; 26 found; start..end, strand, type, name):
      3..229     +  promoter       RSV promoter: Rous sarcoma virus enhancer/promoter
    230..410     +  LTR            5' LTR (truncated): truncated 5' long terminal repeat (LTR) from HIV-1
    457..582     +  misc_feature   HIV-1 Ψ: packaging signal of human immunodeficiency virus type 1
    566..929     +  CDS            HIV-1 gag (fragment): gag protein from human immunodeficiency virus 1; gag
   1075..1308    +  misc_feature   RRE: The Rev response element (RRE) of HIV-1 allows for Rev-dependent mRNA export from the nucleus to the cytoplasm.
   1685..1785    +  CDS            Rev (fragment): human immunodeficiency virus 1 (HIV-1) Rev protein; rev; enhances nuclear export of unspliced and incompletely spliced viral mRNAs
   1804..1921    +  misc_feature   cPPT/CTS: central polypurine tract and central termination sequence of HIV-1
   1943..2246    +  enhancer       CMV enhancer: human cytomegalovirus immediate early enhancer
   2247..2450    +  promoter       CMV promoter: human cytomegalovirus (CMV) immediate early promoter
   2534..6949    +  CDS            Grin2a: NMDE1_RAT - Experimental evidence at protein level: Swiss-Prot protein existence level 1. Component of NMDA receptor complexes that function as heterotetrameric, ligand-gated ion channels with high calcium permeability and voltage-dependent sensitivity to magnesium. Channel activation requires binding of the neurotransmitter glutamate to the epsilon subunit, glycine binding to the zeta subunit, plus membrane depolarization to eliminate channel inhibition by Mg(2+). Sensitivity to glutamate and channel kinetics depend on the subunit composition; channels containing GRIN1 and GRIN2A have lower s
   7014..7602    +  misc_feature   WPRE: woodchuck hepatitis virus posttranscriptional regulatory element
   7661..7680    +  misc_feature   cPPT/CTS (fragment): central polypurine tract and central termination sequence of HIV-1
   7682..7915    +  LTR            3' LTR (ΔU3): self-inactivating 3' long terminal repeat (LTR) from HIV-1
   7987..8108    +  polyA_signal   SV40 poly(A) signal: SV40 polyadenylation signal
   8148..8283    +  rep_origin     SV40 ori: SV40 origin of replication
   8304..8322    -  promoter       T7 promoter: promoter for bacteriophage T7 RNA polymerase
   8330..8485    +  CDS            lacZα (fragment): LacZα fragment of β-galactosidase; lacZ fragment
   8490..8918    +  rep_origin     f1 ori (sequence partly withheld): f1 bacteriophage origin of replication; arrow indicates direction of (+) strand synthesis
   8971..9075    +  promoter       AmpR promoter: bla
   9076..9936    +  CDS            AmpR: β-lactamase; bla; confers resistance to ampicillin, carbenicillin, and related antibiotics
  10107..10695   +  rep_origin     ori: high-copy-number ColE1/pMB1/pBR322/pUC origin of replication
  10878..10970   +  CDS            lacI (fragment): lac repressor; lacI; The lac repressor binds to the lac operator to inhibit transcription in E. coli. This inhibition can be relieved by adding lactose or isopropyl-β-D-thiogalactopyranoside (IPTG).
  10983..11004   +  protein_bind   CAP binding site: CAP binding activates transcription in the presence of cAMP. E. coli catabolite activator protein
  11019..11049   +  promoter       lac promoter: promoter for the E. coli lac operon
  11053..11075   +  protein_bind   lac operator (fragment): The lac repressor binds to the lac operator to inhibit transcription in E. coli. This inhibition can be relieved by adding lactose or isopropyl-β-D-thiogalactopyranoside (IPTG). lac repressor encoded by lacI
  11118..11136   +  promoter       T3 promoter: promoter for bacteriophage T3 RNA polymerase
