[The description below was written by a language model from this plasmid's Addgene catalogue record and pLannotate feature annotations shown in this document.]
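Description:
pJEP225-Lenti-CMV-Flag-GluN2A-WPRE-pA is an 11.2 kb HIV-1-based lentiviral transfer plasmid built on an Invitrogen pLenti-7.3 backbone and designed to express an N-terminally Flag-tagged GluN2A subunit of the NMDA receptor. It is propagated in E. coli through a high-copy ColE1/pUC-type origin with ampicillin selection (AmpR/bla). The backbone also retains an f1 origin, an SV40 origin, and remnants of a lac/lacZα cloning region flanked by T7 and T3 promoters. Use of a recombination-deficient stable strain is consistent with the repeated LTR sequences.

The viral portion has a third-generation-style layout. An RSV promoter fused to a truncated 5' LTR drives Tat-independent transcription of the genomic RNA in packaging cells. This is followed by the Ψ packaging signal with a partial gag sequence, the Rev response element for nuclear export of unspliced RNA, and the cPPT/CTS, which aids nuclear import of the reverse-transcribed genome. A ΔU3 self-inactivating 3' LTR and an SV40 polyadenylation signal close the unit.

Between these elements, the CMV immediate-early enhancer and promoter drive a roughly 4.4 kb open reading frame annotated as matching rat Grin2a. The Flag tag is listed in the catalogue but is not separately annotated in the feature table. A downstream WPRE enhances transcript stability and expression. The catalogue's stated insert size (about 7.7 kb) evidently spans much more than the coding sequence alone.

The associated work concerns producing viral vectors for large, difficult-to-express transgenes in neurons. This construct serves for lentiviral delivery or direct transfection of tagged GluN2A.
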