Addgene plasmid #84274: pJEP225-Lenti-CMV-Flag-GluN2A-WPRE-pA
Purpose: pLenti vector backbone designed to express Flag-GluN2A from a CMV promoter.
Depositing lab: Jonathan Ploski. Depositing organization: University of Texas at Dallas. Publication: The production of viral vectors designed to express large and difficult to express transgenes within neurons. Holehonnur R, Lella SK, Ho A, Luong JA, Ploski JE. Mol Brain. 2015 Feb 24;8:12. doi: 10.1186/s13041-015-0100-7. PubMed 25887710.
Backbone
  Vector backbone: Plenti-7.3
  Backbone manufacturer: Invitrogen
  Backbone size w/o insert (bp): 3475
  Total vector size (bp): 11161
  Vector type: Lentiviral
Growth in bacteria
  Bacterial resistance: Ampicillin, 100 μg/mL
  Growth temperature: Room Temperature
  Growth strain: NEB Stable
  Copy number: Unknown
Gene/Insert
  Gene/Insert name: Flag-GluN2A
  Insert size (bp): 7686
  Promoter: CMV
  Tag / fusion protein: Flag (N terminal on insert)
  Cloning method: Restriction Enzyme; 5′ cloning site Mlu1 (unknown if destroyed); 3′ cloning site Blp1 (unknown if destroyed)
  Sequencing primers: 5′ tagtagacataatagcaacag
Terms and licenses: Academic/Nonprofit Terms; Industry Terms: Not Available to Industry
How to cite: pJEP225-Lenti-CMV-Flag-GluN2A-WPRE-pA was a gift from Jonathan Ploski (Addgene plasmid # 84274 ; http://n2t.net/addgene:84274 ; RRID:Addgene_84274)
